>Addgene plasmid #27934 | pUT1615-HQ858852 | depositor full sequence | sequence record 13208 | Author sequence
CAAATAATGATTTTATTTTGACTGATAGTGACCTGTTCGTTGCAACAAATTGATGAGCAATGCTTTTTTA
TAATGCCAACTTTGTACAAAAAAGCAGGCTCCGCGGCCGCCTTGTTTAACTTTAAGAAGGAGCCCTTCAC
CATGTCCGGTACCCCGGCGGACGGCGGCGGCGGAGGCGGCGGAGGCGGCGGAGGGAGCGGGGACGACTGG
TTCCTCGACTGCGGCATCCTCGAGGACCTCCCGGCGGCCGCGTGCGGGGCCTTCCCGTGGGACGCATCCC
CGTCCTGCTCCAACCCGAGTGTGGAAGTAAGCAGCTATGTGAACACCACCTCTTATGTCCTCAAGGAACC
TGGCAGTAATAAACGTGTAAGGTCAGGGTCTTGTGGTAGGCCAACATCAAAAGCTTCCAGGGAAAAGATC
AGAAGAGATAAGATGAATGATAGGTTTCTTGAATTGGGGACTACTTTGGAGCCTGGGAAGCCAGTAAAAT
CTGACAAAGCTGCTATCCTAAGTGATGCCACTCGCATGGTAATTCAACTTCGTGCTGAAGCGAAGCAGCT
AAAGGATACTAACGAGAGTCTTGAAGATAAGATTAAAGAACTGAAGGCAGAGAAGGACGAGCTTCGTGAT
GAGAAGCAGAAGCTGAAAGTAGAGAAGGAGACATTAGAGCAGCAGGTGAAGATTCTGACTGCAACTCCAG
CCTACATGCCTCACCCCACATTGATGCCAGCACCGTACCCACAAGCACCACTTGCCCCCTTCCACCATGC
CCAGGGGCAAGCCGCGGGGCAGAAGCTGATGATGCCTTTTGTTGGATACCCGGGGTACCCGATGTGGCAG
TTCATGCCGCCTTCCGAAGTCGACACCTCCAAGGACAGCGAAGCGTGCCCGCCTGTCGCGAAGGGTGGGC
GCGCCGACCCAGCTTTCTTGTACAAAGTTGGCATTATAAGAAAGCATTGCTTATCAATTTGTTGCAACGA
ACAGGTCACTATCAGTCAAAATAAAATCATTATTTGCCATCCAGCTGATATCCCCTATAGTGAGTCGTAT
TACATGGTCATAGCTGTTTCCTGGCAGCTCTGGCCCGTGTCTCAAAATCTCTGATGTTACATTGCACAAG
ATAAAAATATATCATCATGAACAATAAAACTGTCTGCTTACATAAACAGTAATACAAGGGGTGTTATGAG
CCATATTCAACGGGAAACGTCGAGGCCGCGATTAAATTCCAACATGGATGCTGATTTATATGGGTATAAA
TGGGCTCGCGATAATGTCGGGCAATCAGGTGCGACAATCTATCGCTTGTATGGGAAGCCCGATGCGCCAG
AGTTGTTTCTGAAACATGGCAAAGGTAGCGTTGCCAATGATGTTACAGATGAGATGGTCAGACTAAACTG
GCTGACGGAATTTATGCCTCTTCCGACCATCAAGCATTTTATCCGTACTCCTGATGATGCATGGTTACTC
ACCACTGCGATCCCCGGAAAAACAGCATTCCAGGTATTAGAAGAATATCCTGATTCAGGTGAAAATATTG
TTGATGCGCTGGCAGTGTTCCTGCGCCGGTTGCATTCGATTCCTGTTTGTAATTGTCCTTTTAACAGCGA
TCGCGTATTTCGTCTCGCTCAGGCGCAATCACGAATGAATAACGGTTTGGTTGATGCGAGTGATTTTGAT
GACGAGCGTAATGGCTGGCCTGTTGAACAAGTCTGGAAAGAAATGCATAAACTTTTGCCATTCTCACCGG
ATTCAGTCGTCACTCATGGTGATTTCTCACTTGATAACCTTATTTTTGACGAGGGGAAATTAATAGGTTG
TATTGATGTTGGACGAGTCGGAATCGCAGACCGATACCAGGATCTTGCCATCCTATGGAACTGCCTCGGT
GAGTTTTCTCCTTCATTACAGAAACGGCTTTTTCAAAAATATGGTATTGATAATCCTGATATGAATAAAT
TGCAGTTTCATTTGATGCTCGATGAGTTTTTCTAATCAGAATTGGTTAATTGGTTGTAACACTGGCAGAG
CATTACGCTGACTTGACGGGACGGCGCAAGCTCATGACCAAAATCCCTTAACGTGAGTTACGCGTCGTTC
CACTGAGCGTCAGACCCCGTAGAAAAGATCAAAGGATCTTCTTGAGATCCTTTTTTTCTGCGCGTAATCT
GCTGCTTGCAAACAAAAAAACCACCGCTACCAGCGGTGGTTTGTTTGCCGGATCAAGAGCTACCAACTCT
TTTTCCGAAGGTAACTGGCTTCAGCAGAGCGCAGATACCAAATACTGTCCTTCTAGTGTAGCCGTAGTTA
GGCCACCACTTCAAGAACTCTGTAGCACCGCCTACATACCTCGCTCTGCTAATCCTGTTACCAGTGGCTG
CTGCCAGTGGCGATAAGTCGTGTCTTACCGGGTTGGACTCAAGACGATAGTTACCGGATAAGGCGCAGCG
GTCGGGCTGAACGGGGGGTTCGTGCACACAGCCCAGCTTGGAGCGAACGACCTACACCGAACTGAGATAC
CTACAGCGTGAGCATTGAGAAAGCGCCACGCTTCCCGAAGGGAGAAAGGCGGACAGGTATCCGGTAAGCG
GCAGGGTCGGAACAGGAGAGCGCACGAGGGAGCTTCCAGGGGGAAACGCCTGGTATCTTTATAGTCCTGT
CGGGTTTCGCCACCTCTGACTTGAGCGTCGATTTTTGTGATGCTCGTCAGGGGGGCGGAGCCTATGGAAA
AACGCCAGCAACGCGGCCTTTTTACGGTTCCTGGCCTTTTGCTGGCCTTTTGCTCACATGTTCTTTCCTG
CGTTATCCCCTGATTCTGTGGATAACCGTATTACCGCCTTTGAGTGAGCTGATACCGCTCGCCGCAGCCG
AACGACCGAGCGCAGCGAGTCAGTGAGCGAGGAAGCGGAAGAGCGCCCAATACGCAAACCGCCTCTCCCC
GCGCGTTGGCCGATTCATTAATGCAGCTGGCACGACAGGTTTCCCGACTGGAAAGCGGGCAGTGAGCGCA
ACGCAATTAATACGCGTACCGCTAGCCAGGAAGAGTTTGTAGAAACGCAAAAAGGCCATCCGTCAGGATG
GCCTTCTGCTTAGTTTGATGCCTGGCAGTTTATGGCGGGCGTCCTGCCCGCCACCCTCCGGGCCGTTGCT
TCACAACGTTCAAATCCGCTCCCGGCGGATTTGTCCTACTCAGGAGAGCGTTCACCGACAAACAACAGAT
AAAACGAAAGGCCCAGTCTTCCGACTGAGCCTTTCGTTTTATTTGATGCCTGGCAGTTCCCTACTCTCGC
GTTAACGCTAGCATGGATGTTTTCCCAGTCACGACGTTGTAAAACGACGGCCAGTCTTAAGCTCGGGCCC
Features (pLannotate 1.2.2; 11 found; start..end, strand, type, name):
      1..100     +  protein_bind   attL1: mutant version of attL; recombination site for the Gateway® LR reaction LR Clonase™
    112..132     +  RBS            RBS: efficient ribosome binding site from bacteriophage T7 gene 10 (Olins and Rangwala, 1989)
    262..900     +  CDS            BHLH115 (fragment): BH115_ARATH - Also known as EN134. Experimental evidence at protein level: Swiss-Prot protein existence level 1. From Arabidopsis thaliana (Mouse-ear cress).
    917..1016    -  protein_bind   attL2: mutant version of attL; recombination site for the Gateway® LR reaction LR Clonase™
   1034..1052    -  promoter       T7 promoter: promoter for bacteriophage T7 RNA polymerase
   1186..1995    +  CDS            KanR: aminoglycoside phosphotransferase; aph(3')-Ia; confers resistance to kanamycin in bacteria or G418 (Geneticin®) in eukaryotes
   2142..2730    +  rep_origin     ori: high-copy-number ColE1/pMB1/pBR322/pUC origin of replication
   2913..3005    +  CDS            lacI (fragment): lac repressor; lacI; The lac repressor binds to the lac operator to inhibit transcription in E. coli. This inhibition can be relieved by adding lactose or isopropyl-β-D-thiogalactopyranoside (IPTG).
   3060..3087    -  terminator     rrnB T2 terminator: transcription terminator T2 from the E. coli rrnB gene
   3219..3262    +  terminator     rrnB T1 terminator: Escherichia coli rrnB; transcription terminator T1 from the E. coli rrnB gene
   3309..3345    -  CDS            lacZα (fragment): LacZα fragment of β-galactosidase; lacZ fragment
