[The description below was written by a language model from this plasmid's Addgene catalogue record and pLannotate feature annotations shown in this document.]
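Description:
pUT1615-HQ858852 is a Gateway entry clone built in the Invitrogen pENTR/SD backbone. It carries the coding sequence of a rice (Oryza sativa) basic helix-loop-helix transcription factor, the product of locus Os08g0432800 / LOC_Os08g33590. The plasmid is maintained in E. coli under kanamycin selection through an aph(3')-Ia KanR gene. It replicates from a ColE1/pUC-type origin; the feature annotation describes this origin as high copy, whereas the catalogue entry lists the plasmid as low copy. The depositor sequence is 3,360 nt, which matches the sum of the 2,601 bp backbone and the 759 bp insert.

The insert lies between attL1 and attL2, so an LR Clonase reaction can move it into any attR-containing destination vector. According to the depositor, the CDS was PCR-amplified from a full-length rice cDNA clone and the stop codon was omitted, which allows in-frame C-terminal fusions to tags or reporters supplied by the destination vector. Just downstream of attL1, the backbone provides a bacteriophage T7 gene 10 ribosome binding site, the "SD" element, which can support bacterial translation once the cassette sits behind a suitable promoter. The entry clone has no promoter driving the insert in the sense direction; the only annotated promoter is a T7 promoter beyond attL2 that faces back toward the insert. The rrnB T1 and T2 terminators upstream of attL1 shield the cassette from read-through transcription.

The automated annotation labels most of the insert as a fragment of Arabidopsis BHLH115. This reflects homology to the rice protein, not the source of the gene. The short lacI and lacZα fragments it reports are probably backbone remnants or spurious matches. The clone belongs to a grass transcription factor ORF collection intended for comparative regulatory genomics.
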