Addgene plasmid #27934: pUT1615-HQ858852
Depositing lab: John Gray & Erich Grotewold. Depositing organization: University of Toledo. Publication: GRASSIUS: a platform for comparative regulatory genomics across the grasses. Yilmaz A, Nishiyama MY Jr, Fuentes BG, Souza GM, Janies D, Gray J, Grotewold E. Plant Physiol. 2009 Jan;149(1):171-80. doi: 10.1104/pp.108.128579. Epub 2008 Nov 5. PubMed 18987217.
Backbone
  Vector backbone: pENTR/SD
  Backbone manufacturer: Invitrogen
  Backbone size w/o insert (bp): 2601
  Vector type: Entry vector
Growth in bacteria
  Bacterial resistance: Kanamycin, 50 μg/mL
  Growth temperature: 37°C
  Growth strain: DH5alpha
  Growth instructions: E. coli Top10 (Invitrogen)
  Copy number: Low Copy
Gene/Insert
  Gene/Insert name: bHLH transcription factor encoded by Os08g0432800 LOC_Os08g33590
  Species: Oryza sativa (rice)
  Insert size (bp): 759
  GenBank ID: HQ858852
  Cloning method: Restriction Enzyme
  Sequencing primers: 5′ M13 For; 3′ M13 Rev
Terms and licenses: Academic/Nonprofit Terms; Industry Terms: Not Available to Industry
Depositor comments: This CDS was amplified using PCR from a full length cDNA template from the OSIIEa, OSIIEb, and OSJNEa thru OSJNEf full length cDNA libraries generated by the Guoliang Wang lab at Ohio State University. The PCR product omitted the stop codon. The PCR product was cloned into a Gateway pENTR/SD entry vector. Further information on this gene may be obtained at www.grassius.org using the Genbank number. (The second half of the plasmid name is the Genbank Number for the sequence of the insert)
How to cite: pUT1615-HQ858852 was a gift from John Gray & Erich Grotewold (Addgene plasmid # 27934 ; http://n2t.net/addgene:27934 ; RRID:Addgene_27934)
