>Addgene plasmid #27934 | pUT1615-HQ858852 | addgene partial sequence | sequence record 34225 | 27934 with M13pUC-fwd
ATGATTTTATTTTGACTGATAGTGACCTGTTCGTTGCAACAAATTGATGAGCAATGCTTTTTTATAATGC
CAACTTTGTACAAAAAAGCAGGCTCCGCGGCCGCCTTGTTTAACTTTAAGAAGGAGCCCTTCACCATGTC
CGGTACCCCGGCGGACGGCGGCGGCGGAGGCGGCGGAGGCGGCGGAGGGAGCGGGGACGACTGGTTCCTC
GACTGCGGCATCCTCGAGGACCTCCCGGCGGCCGCGTGCGGGGCCTTCCCGTGGGACGCATCCCCGTCCT
GCTCCAACCCGAGTGTGGAAGTAAGCAGCTATGTGAACACCACCTCTTATGTCCTCAAGGAACCTGGCAG
TAATAAACGTGTAAGGTCAGGGTCTTGTGGTAGGCCAACATCAAAAGCTTCCAGGGAAAAGATCAGAAGA
GATAAGATGAATGATAGGTTTCTTGAATTGGGGACTACTTTGGAGCCTGGGAAGCCAGTAAAATCTGACA
AAGCTGCTATCCTAAGTGATGCCACTCGCATGGTAATTCAACTTCGTGCTGAAGCGAAGCAGCTAAAGGA
TACTAACGAGAGTCTTGAAGATAAGATTAAAGAACTGAAGGCAGAGAAGGACGAGCTTCGTGATGA
